>Addgene plasmid #130922 | pLenti-CMV-Fyn-cGASΔN-HA | addgene full sequence | sequence record 255037 | Addgene NGS Result
GGGTCTCTCTGGTTAGACCAGATCTGAGCCTGGGAGCTCTCTGGCTAACTAGGGAACCCACTGCTTAAGC
CTCAATAAAGCTTGCCTTGAGTGCTTCAAGTAGTGTGTGCCCGTCTGTTGTGTGACTCTGGTAACTAGAG
ATCCCTCAGACCCTTTTAGTCAGTGTGGAAAATCTCTAGCAGTGGCGCCCGAACAGGGACTTGAAAGCGA
AAGGGAAACCAGAGGAGCTCTCTCGACGCAGGACTCGGCTTGCTGAAGCGCGCACGGCAAGAGGCGAGGG
GCGGCGACTGGTGAGTACGCCAAAAATTTTGACTAGCGGAGGCTAGAAGGAGAGAGATGGGTGCGAGAGC
GTCAGTATTAAGCGGGGGAGAATTAGATCGCGATGGGAAAAAATTCGGTTAAGGCCAGGGGGAAAGAAAA
AATATAAATTAAAACATATAGTATGGGCAAGCAGGGAGCTAGAACGATTCGCAGTTAATCCTGGCCTGTT
AGAAACATCAGAAGGCTGTAGACAAATACTGGGACAGCTACAACCATCCCTTCAGACAGGATCAGAAGAA
CTTAGATCATTATATAATACAGTAGCAACCCTCTATTGTGTGCATCAAAGGATAGAGATAAAAGACACCA
AGGAAGCTTTAGACAAGATAGAGGAAGAGCAAAACAAAAGTAAGACCACCGCACAGCAAGCGGCCGCTGA
TCTTCAGACCTGGAGGAGGAGATATGAGGGACAATTGGAGAAGTGAATTATATAAATATAAAGTAGTAAA
AATTGAACCATTAGGAGTAGCACCCACCAAGGCAAAGAGAAGAGTGGTGCAGAGAGAAAAAAGAGCAGTG
GGAATAGGAGCTTTGTTCCTTGGGTTCTTGGGAGCAGCAGGAAGCACTATGGGCGCAGCGTCAATGACGC
TGACGGTACAGGCCAGACAATTATTGTCTGGTATAGTGCAGCAGCAGAACAATTTGCTGAGGGCTATTGA
GGCGCAACAGCATCTGTTGCAACTCACAGTCTGGGGCATCAAGCAGCTCCAGGCAAGAATCCTGGCTGTG
GAAAGATACCTAAAGGATCAACAGCTCCTGGGGATTTGGGGTTGCTCTGGAAAACTCATTTGCACCACTG
CTGTGCCTTGGAATGCTAGTTGGAGTAATAAATCTCTGGAACAGATTTGGAATCACACGACCTGGATGGA
GTGGGACAGAGAAATTAACAATTACACAAGCTTAATACACTCCTTAATTGAAGAATCGCAAAACCAGCAA
GAAAAGAATGAACAAGAATTATTGGAATTAGATAAATGGGCAAGTTTGTGGAATTGGTTTAACATAACAA
ATTGGCTGTGGTATATAAAATTATTCATAATGATAGTAGGAGGCTTGGTAGGTTTAAGAATAGTTTTTGC
TGTACTTTCTATAGTGAATAGAGTTAGGCAGGGATATTCACCATTATCGTTTCAGACCCACCTCCCAACC
CCGAGGGGACCCGACAGGCCCGAAGGAATAGAAGAAGAAGGTGGAGAGAGAGACAGAGACAGATCCATTC
GATTAGTGAACGGATCTCGACGGTATCGGTTAACTTTTAAAAGAAAAGGGGGGATTGGGGGGTACAGTGC
AGGGGAAAGAATAGTAGACATAATAGCAACAGACATACAAACTAAAGAATTACAAAAACAAATTACAAAA
TTCAAAATTTTATCGATAAGCTTGGGAGTTCCGCGTTACATAACTTACGGTAAATGGCCCGCCTGGCTGA
CCGCCCAACGACCCCCGCCCATTGACGTCAATAATGACGTATGTTCCCATAGTAACGCCAATAGGGACTT
TCCATTGACGTCAATGGGTGGAGTATTTACGGTAAACTGCCCACTTGGCAGTACATCAAGTGTATCATAT
GCCAAGTACGCCCCCTATTGACGTCAATGACGGTAAATGGCCCGCCTGGCATTATGCCCAGTACATGACC
TTATGGGACTTTCCTACTTGGCAGTACATCTACGTATTAGTCATCGCTATTACCATGGTGATGCGGTTTT
GGCAGTACATCAATGGGCGTGGATAGCGGTTTGACTCACGGGGATTTCCAAGTCTCCACCCCATTGACGT
CAATGGGAGTTTGTTTTGGCACCAAAATCAACGGGACTTTCCAAAATGTCGTAACAACTCCGCCCCATTG
ACGCAAATGGGCGGTAGGCGTGTACGGTGGGAGGTCTATATAAGCAGAGCTCGTTTAGTGAACCGTCAGA
TCGCCTGGAGACGCCATCCACGCTGTTTTGACCTCCATAGAAGACACCGACTCTAGAGCCACCATGGGCT
GTGTGCAATGTAAGGATAAAGAAGCAACAAAACTGACGGAGCCTGGGGCCTCGAAGCTCCGGGCGGTTTT
GGAGAAGTTGAAGCTCAGCCGCGATGATATCTCCACGGCGGCGGGGATGGTGAAAGGGGTTGTGGACCAC
CTGCTGCTCAGACTGAAGTGCGACTCCGCGTTCAGAGGCGTCGGGCTGCTGAACACCGGGAGCTACTATG
AGCACGTGAAGATTTCTGCACCTAATGAATTTGATGTCATGTTTAAACTGGAAGTCCCCAGAATTCAACT
AGAAGAATATTCCAACACTCGTGCATATTACTTTGTGAAATTTAAAAGAAATCCGAAAGAAAATCCTCTG
AGTCAGTTTTTAGAAGGTGAAATATTATCAGCTTCTAAGATGCTGTCAAAGTTTAGGAAAATCATTAAGG
AAGAAATTAACGACATTAAAGATACAGATGTCATCATGAAGAGGAAAAGAGGAGGGAGCCCTGCTGTAAC
ACTTCTTATTAGTGAAAAAATATCTGTGGATATAACCCTGGCTTTGGAATCAAAAAGTAGCTGGCCTGCT
AGCACCCAAGAAGGCCTGCGCATTCAAAACTGGCTTTCAGCAAAAGTTAGGAAGCAACTACGACTAAAGC
CATTTTACCTTGTACCCAAGCATGCAAAGGAAGGAAATGGTTTCCAAGAAGAAACATGGCGGCTATCCTT
CTCTCACATCGAAAAGGAAATTTTGAACAATCATGGAAAATCTAAAACGTGCTGTGAAAACAAAGAAGAG
AAATGTTGCAGGAAAGATTGTTTAAAACTAATGAAATACCTTTTAGAACAGCTGAAAGAAAGGTTTAAAG
ACAAAAAACATCTGGATAAATTCTCTTCTTATCATGTGAAAACTGCCTTCTTTCACGTATGTACCCAGAA
CCCTCAAGACAGTCAGTGGGACCGCAAAGACCTGGGCCTCTGCTTTGATAACTGCGTGACATACTTTCTT
CAGTGCCTCAGGACAGAAAAACTTGAGAATTATTTTATTCCTGAATTCAATCTATTCTCTAGCAACTTAA
TTGACAAAAGAAGTAAAGAATTTCTGACAAAGCAAATTGAATATGAAAGAAACAATGAGTTTCCAGTTTT
TGATGAATTTTACCCATACGATGTTCCAGATTACGCTTGAGTCGACAATCAACCTCTGGATTACAAAATT
TGTGAAAGATTGACTGGTATTCTTAACTATGTTGCTCCTTTTACGCTATGTGGATACGCTGCTTTAATGC
CTTTGTATCATGCTATTGCTTCCCGTATGGCTTTCATTTTCTCCTCCTTGTATAAATCCTGGTTGCTGTC
TCTTTATGAGGAGTTGTGGCCCGTTGTCAGGCAACGTGGCGTGGTGTGCACTGTGTTTGCTGACGCAACC
CCCACTGGTTGGGGCATTGCCACCACCTGTCAGCTCCTTTCCGGGACTTTCGCTTTCCCCCTCCCTATTG
CCACGGCGGAACTCATCGCCGCCTGCCTTGCCCGCTGCTGGACAGGGGCTCGGCTGTTGGGCACTGACAA
TTCCGTGGTGTTGTCGGGGAAGCTGACGTCCTTTCCATGGCTGCTCGCCTGTGTTGCCACCTGGATTCTG
CGCGGGACGTCCTTCTGCTACGTCCCTTCGGCCCTCAATCCAGCGGACCTTCCTTCCCGCGGCCTGCTGC
CGGCTCTGCGGCCTCTTCCGCGTCTTCGCCTTCGCCCTCAGACGAGTCGGATCTCCCTTTGGGCCGCCTC
CCCGCCTGGAATTCTACCGGGTAGGGGAGGCGCTTTTCCCAAGGCAGTCTGGAGCATGCGCTTTAGCAGC
CCCGCTGGGCACTTGGCGCTACACAAGTGGCCTCTGGCCTCGCACACATTCCACATCCACCGGTAGGCGC
CAACCGGCTCCGTTCTTTGGTGGCCCCTTCGCGCCACCTTCTACTCCTCCCCTAGTCAGGAAGTTCCCCC
CCGCCCCGCAGCTCGCGTCGTGCAGGACGTGACAAATGGAAGTAGCACGTCTCACTAGTCTCGTGCAGAT
GGACAGCACCGCTGAGCAATGGAAGCGGGTAGGCCTTTGGGGCAGCGGCCAATAGCAGCTTTGCTCCTTC
GCTTTCTGGGCTCAGAGGCTGGGAAGGGGTGGGTCCGGGGGCGGGCTCAGGGGCGGGCTCAGGGGCGGGG
CGGGCGCCCGAAGGTCCTCCGGAGGCCCGGCATTCTGCACGCTTCAAAAGCGCACGTCTGCCGCGCTGTT
CTCCTCTTCCTCATCTCCGGGCCTTTCGACCTGCAGCCCAAGCTTACCATGACCGAGTACAAGCCCACGG
TGCGCCTCGCCACCCGCGACGACGTCCCCAGGGCCGTACGCACCCTCGCCGCCGCGTTCGCCGACTACCC
CGCCACGCGCCACACCGTCGATCCGGACCGCCACATCGAGCGGGTCACCGAGCTGCAAGAACTCTTCCTC
ACGCGCGTCGGGCTCGACATCGGCAAGGTGTGGGTCGCGGACGACGGCGCCGCGGTGGCGGTCTGGACCA
CGCCGGAGAGCGTCGAAGCGGGGGCGGTGTTCGCCGAGATCGGCCCGCGCATGGCCGAGTTGAGCGGTTC
CCGGCTGGCCGCGCAGCAACAGATGGAAGGCCTCCTGGCGCCGCACCGGCCCAAGGAGCCCGCGTGGTTC
CTGGCCACCGTCGGCGTCTCGCCCGACCACCAGGGCAAGGGTCTGGGCAGCGCCGTCGTGCTCCCCGGAG
TGGAGGCGGCCGAGCGCGCCGGGGTGCCCGCCTTCCTGGAGACCTCCGCGCCCCGCAACCTCCCCTTCTA
CGAGCGGCTCGGCTTCACCGTCACCGCCGACGTCGAGGTGCCCGAAGGACCGCGCACCTGGTGCATGACC
CGCAAGCCCGGTGCCTGACGCCCGCCCCACGACCCGCAGCGCCCGACCGAAAGGAGCGCACGACCCCATG
CATCTCGAGGGCCCGGTACCTTTAAGACCAATGACTTACAAGGCAGCTGTAGATCTTAGCCACTTTTTAA
AAGAAAAGGGGGGACTGGAAGGGCTAGCTCACTCCCAACGAAGACAAGATCTGCTTTTTGCTTGTACTGG
GTCTCTCTGGTTAGACCAGATCTGAGCCTGGGAGCTCTCTGGCTAACTAGGGAACCCACTGCTTAAGCCT
CAATAAAGCTTGCCTTGAGTGCTTCAAGTAGTGTGTGCCCGTCTGTTGTGTGACTCTGGTAACTAGAGAT
CCCTCAGACCCTTTTAGTCAGTGTGGAAAATCTCTAGCAGTAGTAGTTCATGTCATCTTATTATTCAGTA
TTTATAACTTGCAAAGAAATGAATATCAGAGAGTGAGAGGAACTTGTTTATTGCAGCTTATAATGGTTAC
AAATAAAGCAATAGCATCACAAATTTCACAAATAAAGCATTTTTTTCACTGCATTCTAGTTGTGGTTTGT
CCAAACTCATCAATGTATCTTATCATGTCTGGCTCTAGCTATCCCGCCCCTAACTCCGCCCATCCCGCCC
CTAACTCCGCCCAGTTCCGCCCATTCTCCGCCCCATGGCTGACTAATTTTTTTTATTTATGCAGAGGCCG
AGGCCGCCTCGGCCTCTGAGCTATTCCAGAAGTAGTGAGGAGGCTTTTTTGGAGGCCTAGGGACGTACCC
AATTCGCCCTATAGTGAGTCGTATTACGCGCGCTCACTGGCCGTCGTTTTACAACGTCGTGACTGGGAAA
ACCCTGGCGTTACCCAACTTAATCGCCTTGCAGCACATCCCCCTTTCGCCAGCTGGCGTAATAGCGAAGA
GGCCCGCACCGATCGCCCTTCCCAACAGTTGCGCAGCCTGAATGGCGAATGGG
[124 nt withheld, positions 6144-6267]
C
[91 nt withheld, positions 6269-6359]
A
[49 nt withheld, positions 6361-6409]
CCTTTGACGTTGGAGTCCACGTTCTTT
[37 nt withheld, positions 6437-6473]
ACCCTATCTCGGTCTATTCTTTTGATTTATAAGGGATTTTGCCGATTTCGGCCTATTGGTTAAAAAATGA
GCTGATTTAACAAAAATTTAACGCGAATTTTAACAAAATATTAACGCTTACAATTTAGGTGGCACTTTTC
GGGGAAATGTGCGCGGAACCCCTATTTGTTTATTTTTCTAAATACATTCAAATATGTATCCGCTCATGAG
ACAATAACCCTGATAAATGCTTCAATAATATTGAAAAAGGAAGAGTATGAGTATTCAACATTTCCGTGTC
GCCCTTATTCCCTTTTTTGCGGCATTTTGCCTTCCTGTTTTTGCTCACCCAGAAACGCTGGTGAAAGTAA
AAGATGCTGAAGATCAGTTGGGTGCACGAGTGGGTTACATCGAACTGGATCTCAACAGCGGTAAGATCCT
TGAGAGTTTTCGCCCCGAAGAACGTTTTCCAATGATGAGCACTTTTAAAGTTCTGCTATGTGGCGCGGTA
TTATCCCGTATTGACGCCGGGCAAGAGCAACTCGGTCGCCGCATACACTATTCTCAGAATGACTTGGTTG
AGTACTCACCAGTCACAGAAAAGCATCTTACGGATGGCATGACAGTAAGAGAATTATGCAGTGCTGCCAT
AACCATGAGTGATAACACTGCGGCCAACTTACTTCTGACAACGATCGGAGGACCGAAGGAGCTAACCGCT
TTTTTGCACAACATGGGGGATCATGTAACTCGCCTTGATCGTTGGGAACCGGAGCTGAATGAAGCCATAC
CAAACGACGAGCGTGACACCACGATGCCTGTAGCAATGGCAACAACGTTGCGCAAACTATTAACTGGCGA
ACTACTTACTCTAGCTTCCCGGCAACAATTAATAGACTGGATGGAGGCGGATAAAGTTGCAGGACCACTT
CTGCGCTCGGCCCTTCCGGCTGGCTGGTTTATTGCTGATAAATCTGGAGCCGGTGAGCGTGGGTCTCGCG
GTATCATTGCAGCACTGGGGCCAGATGGTAAGCCCTCCCGTATCGTAGTTATCTACACGACGGGGAGTCA
GGCAACTATGGATGAACGAAATAGACAGATCGCTGAGATAGGTGCCTCACTGATTAAGCATTGGTAACTG
TCAGACCAAGTTTACTCATATATACTTTAGATTGATTTAAAACTTCATTTTTAATTTAAAAGGATCTAGG
TGAAGATCCTTTTTGATAATCTCATGACCAAAATCCCTTAACGTGAGTTTTCGTTCCACTGAGCGTCAGA
CCCCGTAGAAAAGATCAAAGGATCTTCTTGAGATCCTTTTTTTCTGCGCGTAATCTGCTGCTTGCAAACA
AAAAAACCACCGCTACCAGCGGTGGTTTGTTTGCCGGATCAAGAGCTACCAACTCTTTTTCCGAAGGTAA
CTGGCTTCAGCAGAGCGCAGATACCAAATACTGTTCTTCTAGTGTAGCCGTAGTTAGGCCACCACTTCAA
GAACTCTGTAGCACCGCCTACATACCTCGCTCTGCTAATCCTGTTACCAGTGGCTGCTGCCAGTGGCGAT
AAGTCGTGTCTTACCGGGTTGGACTCAAGACGATAGTTACCGGATAAGGCGCAGCGGTCGGGCTGAACGG
GGGGTTCGTGCACACAGCCCAGCTTGGAGCGAACGACCTACACCGAACTGAGATACCTACAGCGTGAGCT
ATGAGAAAGCGCCACGCTTCCCGAAGGGAGAAAGGCGGACAGGTATCCGGTAAGCGGCAGGGTCGGAACA
GGAGAGCGCACGAGGGAGCTTCCAGGGGGAAACGCCTGGTATCTTTATAGTCCTGTCGGGTTTCGCCACC
TCTGACTTGAGCGTCGATTTTTGTGATGCTCGTCAGGGGGGCGGAGCCTATGGAAAAACGCCAGCAACGC
GGCCTTTTTACGGTTCCTGGCCTTTTGCTGGCCTTTTGCTCACATGTTCTTTCCTGCGTTATCCCCTGAT
TCTGTGGATAACCGTATTACCGCCTTTGAGTGAGCTGATACCGCTCGCCGCAGCCGAACGACCGAGCGCA
GCGAGTCAGTGAGCGAGGAAGCGGAAGAGCGCCCAATACGCAAACCGCCTCTCCCCGCGCGTTGGCCGAT
TCATTAATGCAGCTGGCACGACAGGTTTCCCGACTGGAAAGCGGGCAGTGAGCGCAACGCAATTAATGTG
AGTTAGCTCACTCATTAGGCACCCCAGGCTTTACACTTTATGCTTCCGGCTCGTATGTTGTGTGGAATTG
TGAGCGGATAACAATTTCACACAGGAAACAGCTATGACCATGATTACGCCAAGCGCGCAATTAACCCTCA
CTAAAGGGAACAAAAGCTGGAGCTGCAAGCTTAATGTAGTCTTATGCAATACTCTTGTAGTCTTGCAACA
TGGTAACGATGAGTTAGCAACATGCCTTACAAGGAGAGAAAAAGCACCGTGCATGCCGATTGGTGGAAGT
AAGGTGGTACGATCGTGCCTTATTAGGAAGGCAACAGACGGGTCTGACATGGATTGGACGAACCACTGAA
TTGCCGCATTGCAGAGATATTGTATTTAAGTGCCTAGCTCGATACATAAAC
Features (pLannotate 1.2.2; 29 found; start..end, strand, type, name):
      1..181     +  LTR            5' LTR (truncated): truncated 5' long terminal repeat (LTR) from HIV-1
    228..353     +  misc_feature   HIV-1 Ψ: packaging signal of human immunodeficiency virus type 1
    337..700     +  CDS            HIV-1 gag (fragment): gag protein from human immunodeficiency virus 1; gag
    846..1079    +  misc_feature   RRE: The Rev response element (RRE) of HIV-1 allows for Rev-dependent mRNA export from the nucleus to the cytoplasm.
   1456..1556    +  CDS            Rev (fragment): human immunodeficiency virus 1 (HIV-1) Rev protein; rev; enhances nuclear export of unspliced and incompletely spliced viral mRNAs
   1575..1691    +  misc_feature   cPPT/CTS: central polypurine tract and central termination sequence of HIV-1
   1714..2017    +  enhancer       CMV enhancer: human cytomegalovirus immediate early enhancer
   2018..2221    +  promoter       CMV promoter: human cytomegalovirus (CMV) immediate early promoter
   2352..3440    +  CDS            CGAS (fragment): CGAS_HUMAN - Also known as C6orf150 From Homo sapiens (Human).
   3441..3468    +  CDS            3xHA (fragment): three tandem HA epitope tags
   3477..4065    +  misc_feature   WPRE: woodchuck hepatitis virus posttranscriptional regulatory element
   4079..4578    +  promoter       PGK promoter: mouse phosphoglycerate kinase 1 promoter
   4599..5198    +  CDS            PuroR: puromycin N-acetyltransferase; pac from Streptomyces alboniger; confers resistance to puromycin
   5266..5403    +  CDS            nef (fragment): NEF_HV1LA - Experimental evidence at protein level: Swiss-Prot protein existence level 1. Extracellular Nef protein targets CD4(+) T-lymphocytes for apoptosis by interacting with CXCR4 surface receptors. From Human immunodeficiency virus type 1 group M subtype B (isolate Lai) (HIV-1).
   5389..5569    +  LTR            5' LTR (truncated): truncated 5' long terminal repeat (LTR) from HIV-1
   5641..5762    +  polyA_signal   SV40 poly(A) signal: SV40 polyadenylation signal
   5802..5937    +  rep_origin     SV40 ori: SV40 origin of replication
   5958..5976    -  promoter       T7 promoter: promoter for bacteriophage T7 RNA polymerase
   5984..6139    +  CDS            lacZα (fragment): LacZα fragment of β-galactosidase; lacZ fragment
   6144..6572    +  rep_origin     f1 ori (sequence partly withheld): f1 bacteriophage origin of replication; arrow indicates direction of (+) strand synthesis
   6625..6729    +  promoter       AmpR promoter: bla
   6730..7590    +  CDS            AmpR: β-lactamase; bla; confers resistance to ampicillin, carbenicillin, and related antibiotics
   7761..8349    +  rep_origin     ori: high-copy-number ColE1/pMB1/pBR322/pUC origin of replication
   8532..8624    +  CDS            lacI (fragment): lac repressor; lacI; The lac repressor binds to the lac operator to inhibit transcription in E. coli. This inhibition can be relieved by adding lactose or isopropyl-β-D-thiogalactopyranoside (IPTG).
   8637..8658    +  protein_bind   CAP binding site: CAP binding activates transcription in the presence of cAMP. E. coli catabolite activator protein
   8673..8703    +  promoter       lac promoter: promoter for the E. coli lac operon
   8711..8727    +  protein_bind   lac operator: The lac repressor binds to the lac operator to inhibit transcription in E. coli. This inhibition can be relieved by adding lactose or isopropyl-β-D-thiogalactopyranoside (IPTG). lac repressor encoded by lacI
   8772..8790    +  promoter       T3 promoter: promoter for bacteriophage T3 RNA polymerase
   8818..9044    +  promoter       RSV promoter: Rous sarcoma virus enhancer/promoter
