[The description below was written by a language model from this plasmid's Addgene catalogue record and pLannotate feature annotations shown in this document.]
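Description:
pLenti-CMV-Fyn-cGASΔN-HA is an HIV-1-based lentiviral transfer plasmid of about 9 kb, built on the pLenti CMV GFP Puro backbone and catalogued as a mammalian expression vector. In bacteria it is maintained through a high-copy ColE1/pUC-type origin and selected with ampicillin via β-lactamase. The backbone also carries an f1 origin, an SV40 origin and remnants of lac and T7/T3 promoter elements. The viral portion begins with an RSV enhancer/promoter placed ahead of a truncated 5' LTR, which drives production of the genomic RNA in packaging cells. This is followed by the Ψ packaging signal with a gag fragment, the Rev response element for Rev-dependent nuclear export, and the cPPT/CTS. A truncated 3' LTR and an SV40 polyadenylation signal close the unit.

The payload is expressed from the CMV enhancer/promoter and encodes a human cGAS variant. The natural N terminus (residues 1–159) has been replaced by the dual acylation motif of Fyn (residues 1–16), fused to cGAS residues 160–522, with a C-terminal HA tag. The insert was cloned between XbaI and SalI sites. The feature table annotates the cGAS fragment and a short HA match, but it does not separately call the small Fyn leader. The Fyn motif is a lipid-modification signal that generally anchors proteins to membranes. It therefore offers an artificial means of membrane tethering for a cGAS that lacks its own N-terminal domain, in keeping with the associated study of cGAS positioning at the plasma membrane. A WPRE downstream of the coding sequence enhances transcript expression. A separate mouse PGK promoter drives puromycin N-acetyltransferase, so that transduced or transfected mammalian cells can be selected with puromycin.
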