Addgene plasmid #130922: pLenti-CMV-Fyn-cGASΔN-HA
Purpose: Expresses human cGASΔN (aa160-522)-HA with an N terminal fusion of the Fyn dual acylation motif (aa1-16); Puromycin selection marker
Depositing lab: Jonathan Kagan. Depositing organization: Boston Children's Hospital. Publication: Phosphoinositide Interactions Position cGAS at the Plasma Membrane to Ensure Efficient Distinction between Self- and Viral DNA. Barnett KC, Coronas-Serna JM, Zhou W, Ernandes MJ, Cao A, Kranzusch PJ, Kagan JC. Cell. 2019 Mar 7;176(6):1432-1446.e11. doi: 10.1016/j.cell.2019.01.049. Epub 2019 Feb 28. PubMed 30827685.
Backbone
  Vector backbone: pLenti CMV GFP Puro
  Backbone manufacturer: Addgene (#17448)
  Backbone size w/o insert (bp): 8000
  Total vector size (bp): 9044
  Vector type: Mammalian Expression
  Selectable markers: Puromycin
Growth in bacteria
  Bacterial resistance: Ampicillin, 100 μg/mL
  Growth temperature: 37°C
  Growth strain: NEB Stable
  Copy number: High Copy
Gene/Insert
  Gene/Insert name: Fyn-ΔNcGAS
  Species: H. sapiens (human)
  Insert size (bp): 1200
  Mutation: cGAS N terminus (aa1-159) replaced with the dual acylation motif of Fyn
  Promoter: CMV
  Tag / fusion protein: HA (C terminal on insert)
  Cloning method: Restriction Enzyme; 5′ cloning site XbaI (not destroyed); 3′ cloning site SalI (not destroyed)
  Sequencing primers: 5′ CMV Forward
Terms and licenses: Academic/Nonprofit Terms; Industry Terms: Not Available to Industry
How to cite: pLenti-CMV-Fyn-cGASΔN-HA was a gift from Jonathan Kagan (Addgene plasmid # 130922 ; http://n2t.net/addgene:130922 ; RRID:Addgene_130922)
