>Addgene plasmid #130922 | pLenti-CMV-Fyn-cGASΔN-HA | depositor partial sequence | sequence record 250860 | Fyn-ΔN
TCTAGAGCCACCATGGGCTGTGTGCAATGTAAGGATAAAGAAGCAACAAAACTGACGGAGCCTGGGGCCT
CGAAGCTCCGGGCGGTTTTGGAGAAGTTGAAGCTCAGCCGCGATGATATCTCCACGGCGGCGGGGATGGT
GAAAGGGGTTGTGGACCACCTGCTGCTCAGACTGAAGTGCGACTCCGCGTTCAGAGGCGTCGGGCTGCTG
AACACCGGGAGCTACTATGAGCACGTGAAGATTTCTGCACCTAATGAATTTGATGTCATGTTTAAACTGG
AAGTCCCCAGAATTCAACTAGAAGAATATTCCAACACTCGTGCATATTACTTTGTGAAATTTAAAAGAAA
TCCGAAAGAAAATCCTCTGAGTCAGTTTTTAGAAGGTGAAATATTATCAGCTTCTAAGATGCTGTCAAAG
TTTAGGAAAATCATTAAGGAAGAAATTAACGACATTAAAGATACAGATGTCATCATGAAGAGGAAAAGAG
GAGGGAGCCCTGCTGTAACACTTCTTATTAGTGAAAAAATATCTGTGGATATAACCCTGGCTTTGGAATC
AAAAAGTAGCTGGCCTGCTAGCACCCAAGAAGGCCTGCGCATTCAAAACTGGCTTTCAGCAAAAGTTAGG
AAGCAACTACGACTAAAGCCATTTTACCTTGTACCCAAGCATGCAAAGGAAGGAAATGGTTTCCAAGAAG
AAACATGGCGGCTATCCTTCTCTCACATCGAAAAGGAAATTTTGAACAATCATGGAAAATCTAAAACGTG
CTGTGAAAACAAAGAAGAGAAATGTTGCAGGAAAGATTGTTTAAAACTAATGAAATACCTTTTAGAACAG
CTGAAAGAAAGGTTTAAAGACAAAAAACATCTGGATAAATTCTCTTCTTATCATGTGAAAACTGCCTTCT
TTCACGTATGTACCCAGAACCCTCAAGACAGTCAGTGGGACCGCAAAGACCTGGGCCTCTGCTTTGATAA
CTGCGTGACATACTTTCTTCAGTGCCTCAGGACAGAAAAACTTGAGAATTATTTTATTCCTGAATTCAAT
CTATTCTCTAGCAACTTAATTGACAAAAGAAGTAAGGAATTTCTGACAAAGCAAATTGAATATGAAAGAA
ACAATGAGTTTCCAGTTTTTGATGAATTTTACCCATACGATGTTCCAGATTACGCTTGAGTCGAC
